>Addgene plasmid #245963 | LIMK1-s | addgene full sequence | sequence record 490209 | Addgene NGS Result
TGTTAACTTGTTTATTGCAGCTTATAATGGTTACAAATAAAGCAATAGCATCACAAATTTCACAAATAAA
GCATTTTTTTCACTGCATTCTAGTTGTGGTTTGTCCAAACTCATCAATGTATCTTAACGCGGAGGTTTAT
CGACGATCTGCTAGTGATTAATAGTAATCAATTACGGGGTCATTAGTTCATAGCCCATATATGGAGTTCC
GCGTTACATAACTTACGGTAAATGGCCCGCCTGGCTGACCGCCCAACGACCCCCGCCCATTGACGTCAAT
AATGACGTATGTTCCCATAGTAACGCCAATAGGGACTTTCCATTGACGTCAATGGGTGGAGTATTTACGG
TAAACTGCCCACTTGGCAGTACATCAAGTGTATCATATGCCAAGTACGCCCCCTATTGACGTCAATGACG
GTAAATGGCCCGCCTGGCATTATGCCCAGTACATGACCTTATGGGACTTTCCTACTTGGCAGTACATCTA
CGTATTAGTCATCGCTATTACCATGGTGATGCGGTTTTGGCAGTACATCAATGGGCGTGGATAGCGGTTT
GACTCACGGGGATTTCCAAGTCTCCACCCCATTGACGTCAATGGGAGTTTGTTTTGGCACCAAAATCAAC
GGGACTTTCCAAAATGTCGTAACAACTCCGCCCCATTGACGCAAATGGGCGGTAGGCGTGTACGGTGGGA
GGTCTATATAAGCAGAGCTGGTTTAGTGAACCGTCAGATCCGCTAGCGCTACCGGTCGCCACCATGGTGA
GCAAGGGCGAGGAGCTGTTCACCGGGGTGGTGCCCATCCTGGTCGAGCTGGACGGCGACGTAAACGGCCA
CAAGTTCAGCGTGTCCGGCGAGGGCGAGGGCGATGCCACCTACGGCAAGCTGACCCTGAAGTTCATCTGC
ACCACCGGCAAGCTGCCCGTGCCCTGGCCCACCCTCGTGACCACCCTGACCTACGGCGTGCAGTGCTTCA
GCCGCTACCCCGACCACATGAAGCAGCACGACTTCTTCAAGTCCGCCATGCCCGAAGGCTACGTCCAGGA
GCGCACCATCTTCTTCAAGGACGACGGCAACTACAAGACCCGCGCCGAGGTGAAGTTCGAGGGCGACACC
CTGGTGAACCGCATCGAGCTGAAGGGCATCGACTTCAAGGAGGACGGCAACATCCTGGGGCACAAGCTGG
AGTACAACTACAACAGCCACAACGTCTATATCATGGCCGACAAGCAGAAGAACGGCATCAAGGTGAACTT
CAAGATCCGCCACAACATCGAGGACGGCAGCGTGCAGCTCGCCGACCACTACCAGCAGAACACCCCCATC
GGCGACGGCCCCGTGCTGCTGCCCGACAACCACTACCTGAGCACCCAGTCCGCCCTGAGCAAAGACCCCA
ACGAGAAGCGCGATCACATGGTCCTGCTGGAGTTCGTGACCGCCGCCGGGATCACTCTCGGCATGGACGA
GCTGTACAAGTCCGGACTCAGATCCACCGGATCTAGATAACTGATCATAATCAGCCATACCACATTTGTA
GAGGTTTTACTTGCTTTAAAAAACCTCCCACACCTCCCCCTGAACCTGAAACATAAAATGAATGCAATTG
TTGTTGTTAACTTGTTTATTGCAGCTTATAATGGTTACAAATAAAGCAATAGCATCACAAATTTCACAAA
TAAAGCATTTTTTTCACTGCATTCTAGTTGTGGTTTGTCCAAACTCATCAATGTATCTTAACGCGATCAA
GCTAGCTTGCTAGACTCGACTGACTATAATAATAAAACGCCAACTTTGACCCGGAACGCGGAAAACACCT
GAGAAAAACACCTGGGCGAGTCTCCACGTAAACGGTCAAAGTCCCCGCGGCCCTAGACAAATATTACGCG
CTATGAGTAACACAAAATTATTCAGATTTCACTTCCTCTTATTCAGTTTTCCCGCGAAAATGGCCAAATC
TTACTCGGTTACGCCCAAATTTACTACAACATCCGCCTAAAACCGCGCGAAAATTGTCACTTCCTGTGTA
CACCGGCGCACACCAAAAACGTCACTTTTGCCACATCCGTCGCTTACATGTGTTCCGCCACACTTGCAAC
ATCACACTTCCGCCACACTACTACGTCACCCGCCCCGTTCCCACGCCCCGCGCCACGTCACAAACTCCAC
CCCCTCATTATCATATTGGCTTCAATCCAAAATAAGGTATATTATTGATGATGTTAATTAAGAATTAATT
CGATCCTGAATGGCGAATGG
[124 nt withheld, positions 2261-2384]
C
[91 nt withheld, positions 2386-2476]
A
[49 nt withheld, positions 2478-2526]
CCTTTGACGTTGGAGTCCACGTTCTTT
[37 nt withheld, positions 2554-2590]
ACCCTATCTCGGTCTATTCTTTTGATTTATAAGGGATTTTGCCGATTTCGGCCTATTGGTTAAAAAATGA
GCTGATTTAACAAAAATTTTAACAAAATTCAGAAGAACTCGTCAAGAAGGCGATAGAAGGCGATGCGCTG
CGAATCGGGAGCGGCGATACCGTAAAGCACGAGGAAGCGGTCAGCCCATTCGCCGCCAAGCTCTTCAGCA
ATATCACGGGTAGCCAACGCTATGTCCTGATAGCGGTCCGCCACACCCAGCCGGCCACAGTCGATGAATC
CAGAAAAGCGGCCATTTTCCACCATGATATTCGGCAAGCAGGCATCGCCATGGGTCACGACGAGATCCTC
GCCGTCGGGCATGCTCGCCTTGAGCCTGGCGAACAGTTCGGCTGGCGCGAGCCCCTGATGCTCTTCGTCC
AGATCATCCTGATCGACAAGACCGGCTTCCATCCGAGTACGTGCTCGCTCGATGCGATGTTTCGCTTGGT
GGTCGAATGGGCAGGTAGCCGGATCAAGCGTATGCAGCCGCCGCATTGCATCAGCCATGATGGATACTTT
CTCGGCAGGAGCAAGGTGAGATGACAGGAGATCCTGCCCCGGCACTTCGCCCAATAGCAGCCAGTCCCTT
CCCGCTTCAGTGACAACGTCGAGCACAGCTGCGCAAGGAACGCCCGTCGTGGCCAGCCACGATAGCCGCG
CTGCCTCGTCTTGCAGTTCATTCAGGGCACCGGACAGGTCGGTCTTGACAAAAAGAACCGGGCGCCCCTG
CGCTGACAGCCGGAACACGGCGGCATCAGAGCAGCCGATTGTCTGTTGTGCCCAGTCATAGCCGAATAGC
CTCTCCACCCAAGCGGCCGGAGAACCTGCGTGCAATCCATCTTGTTCAATCATGCGAAACGATCCTCATC
CTGTCTCTTGATCAGAGCTTGATCCCCTGCGCCATCAGATCCTTGGCGGCAAGAAAGCCATCCAGTTTAC
TTTGCAGGGCTTCCCAACCTTACCAGAGGGCGCCCCAGCTGGCAATTCCGGTTCGCTTGCTGTCCATAAA
ACCGCCCAGTCTAGCTATCGCCATGTAAGCCCACTGCAAGCTACCTGCTTTCTCTTTGCGCTTGCGTTTT
CCCTTGTCCAGATAGCCCAGTAGCTGACATTCATCCGGGGTCAGCACCGTTTCTGCGGACTGGCTTTCTA
CGTGAAAAGGATCTAGGTGAAGATCCTTTTTGATAATCTCATGGCTGCAGCAATGGCAACAACGTTGCGC
AAACTATTAACTGGCGAACTACTTACTCTAGCTTCCCGGCAACAATTAATAGACTGGATGGAGGCGGATA
AAGTTGCAGGACCACTTCTGCGCTCGGCCCTTCCGGCTGGCTGGTTTATTGCTGATAAATCTGGAGCCGG
TGAGCGTGGGTCTCGCGGTATCATTGCAGCACTGGGGCCAGATGGTAAGCCCTCCCGTATCGTAGTTATC
TACACGACGGGGAGTCAGGCAACTATGGATGAACGAAATAGACAGATCGCTGAGATAGGTGCCTCACTGA
TTAAGCATTGGTAACTGTCAGACCAAGTTTACTCATATATACTTTAGATTGATTTAAAACTTCATTTTTA
ATTTAAAAGGATCTAGGTGAAGATCCTTTTTGATAATCTCATGACCAAAATCCCTTAACGTGAGTTTTCG
TTCCACTGAGCGTCAGACCCCGTAGAAAAGATCAAAGGATCTTCTTGAGATCCTTTTTTTCTGCGCGTAA
TCTGCTGCTTGCAAACAAAAAAACCACCGCTACCAGCGGTGGTTTGTTTGCCGGATCAAGAGCTACCAAC
TCTTTTTCCGAAGGTAACTGGCTTCAGCAGAGCGCAGATACCAAATACTGTCCTTCTAGTGTAGCCGTAG
TTAGGCCACCACTTCAAGAACTCTGTAGCACCGCCTACATACCTCGCTCTGCTAATCCTGTTACCAGTGG
CTGCTGCCAGTGGCGATAAGTCGTGTCTTACCGGGTTGGACTCAAGACGATAGTTACCGGATAAGGCGCA
GCGGTCGGGCTGAACGGGGGGTTCGTGCACACAGCCCAGCTTGGAGCGAACGACCTACACCGAACTGAGA
TACCTACAGCGTGAGCTATGAGAAAGCGCCACGCTTCCCGAAGGGAGAAAGGCGGACAGGTATCCGGTAA
GCGGCAGGGTCGGAACAGGAGAGCGCACGAGGGAGCTTCCAGGGGGAAACGCCTGGTATCTTTATAGTCC
TGTCGGGTTTCGCCACCTCTGACTTGAGCGTCGATTTTTGTGATGCTCGTCAGGGGGGCGGAGCCTATGG
AAAAACGCCAGCAACGCGGCCTTTTTACGGTTCCTGGCCTTTTGCTGGCCTTTTGCTCACATGTTCTTTC
CTGCGTTATCCCCTGATTCTGTGGATAACCGTATTACCGCCTTTGAGTGAGCTGATACCGCTCGCCGCAG
CCGAACGACCGAGCGCAGCGAGTCAGTGAGCGAGGAAGCGGAAGAGCGCCTGATGCGGTATTTTCTCCTT
ACGCATCTGTGCGGTATTTCACACCGCATATGGATCCATGCATGTTAATTAACATCATCAATAATATACC
TTATTTTGGATTGAAGCCAATATGATAATGAGGGGGTGGAGTTTGTGACGTGGCGCGGGGCGTGGGAACG
GGGCGGGTGACGTAGGTTTTAGGGCGGAGTAACTTGTATGTGTTGGGAATTGTAGTTTTCTTAAAATGGG
AAGTGACGTAACGTGGGAAAACGGAAGTGACGATTTGAGGAAGTTGTGGGTTTTTTGGCTTTCGTTTCTG
GGCGTAGGTTCGCGTGCGGTTTTCTGGGTGTTTTTTGTGGACTTTAACCGTTACGTCATTTTTTAGTCCT
ATATATACTCGCTCTGCACTTGGCCCTTTTTTACACTGTGACTGATTGAGCTGGTGCCGTGTCGAGTGGT
GTTTTTTTAATAGGTTTTCTTTTTTACTGGTAAGGCTGACTGTTATGGCTGCCGCTGTGGAAGCGCTGTA
TGTTGTTCTGGAGCGGGAGGGTGCTATTTTGCCTAGGCAGGAGGGTTTTTCAGGTGTTTATGTGTTTTTC
TCTCCTATTAATTTTGTTATACCTCCTATGGGGGCTGTAATGTTGTCTCTACGCCTGCGGGTATGTATTC
CCCCGGGCTATTTCGGTCGCTTTTTAGCACTGACCGATGTGAATCAACCTGATGTGTTTACCGAGTCTTA
CATTATGACTCCGGACATGACCGAGGAGCTGTCGGTGGTGCTTTTTAATCACGGTGACCAGTTTTTTTAC
GGTCACGCCGGCATGGCCGTAGTCCGTCTTATGCTTATAAGGGTTGTTTTTCCTGTTGTAAGACAGGCTT
CTAATGTTTAAATGTTTTTTTGTTATTTTATTTTGTGTTTATGCAGAAACCCGCAGACATGTTTGAGAGA
AAAATGGTGTCTTTTTCTGTGGTGGTTCCGGAGCTTACCTGCCTTTATCTGCATGAGCATGACTACGATG
TGCTTTCTTTTTTGCGCGAGGCTTTGCCTGATTTTTTGAGCAGCACCTTGCATTTTATATCGCCGCCCAT
GCAACAAGCTATTGAATTCGTTTAAACTCCCTCTCAAGTCTGTATACGGGGACACGGACAGCCTTTTCGT
CACCGAGCGTGGACACCGGCTCATGGAAACCAGAGGTAAGAAACGCATCAAAAAGCATGGGGGAAACCTG
GTTTTTGACCCCGAACGGCCAGAGCTCACCTGGCTCGTGGAATGCGAGACCGTCTGCGGGGCCTGCGGCG
CGGATGCCTACTCCCCGGAATCGGTATTTCTCGCGCCCAAGCTCTACGCCCTCAAAAGTCTGCACTGCCC
CTCGTGCGGCGCCTCCTCCAAGGGCAAGCTGCGCGCCAAGGGCCACGCCGCGGAGGGGCTGGACTATGAC
ACCATGGTCAAATGCTACCTGGCCGACGCGCAGGGCGAAGACCGGCAGCGCTTCAGCACCAGCAGGACCA
GCCTCAAGCGCACCCTGGCCAGCGCGCAGCCCGGAGCGCACCCCTTCACCGTGACCCAGACTACGCTGAC
GAGGACCCTGCGCCCGTGGAAAGACATGACCCTGGCCCGTCTGGACGAGCACCGACTACTGCCGTACAGC
GAAAGCCGCCCCAACCCGCGAAACGAGGAGATATGCTGGATCGAGATGCCGTAGAGCAGGTGACCGAGCT
GTGGGACCGCCTGGAACTGCTTGGTCAAACGCTCAAAAGCATGCCTACGGCGGACGGTCTCAAACCGTTG
AAAAACTTTGCTTCCTTGCAAGAACTGCTATCGCTGGGCGGCGAGCGCCTTCTGGCGGATTTGGTCAGGG
AAAACATGCGAGTCAGGGACATGCTTAACGAAGTGGCCCCCCTGCTCAGGGATGACGGCAGCTGCAGCTC
TCTTAACTACCAGTTGCAGCCGGTAATAGGTGTGATTTACGGGCCCACCGGCTGCGGTAAGTCGCAGCTG
CTCAGGAACCTGCTTTCTTCCCAGCTGATCTCCCCTACCCCGGAAACCGTTTTCTTCATCGCCCCGCAGG
TAGACATGATCCCCCCATCTGAACTCAAAGCGTGGGAAATGCAAATCTGTGAGGGTAACTACGCCCCTGG
GCCGGATGGAACCATTATACCGCAGTCTGGCACCCTCCGCCCGCGCTTTGTAAAAATGGCCTATGACGAT
CTCATCCTGGAACACAACTATGACGTTAGTGATCCCAGAAATATCTTCGCCCAGGCCGCCGCCCGTGGGC
CCATTGCCATCATTATGGACGAATGCATGGAAAATCTTGGAGGTCACAAGGGCGTCTCCAAGTTCTTCCA
CGCATTTCCTTCTAAGCTACATGACAAATTTCCCAAGTGCACCGGATACACTGTGCTGGTGGTTCTGCAC
AACATGAATCCCCGGAGGGATATGGCTGGGAACATAGCCAACCTAAAAATACAGTCCAAGATGCATCTCA
TATCCCCACGTATGCACCCATCCCAGCTTAACCGCTTTGTAAACACTTACACCAAGGGCCTGCCCCTGGC
AATCAGCTTGCTACTGAAAGACATTTTTAGGCACCACGCCCAGCGCTCCTGCTACGACTGGATCATCTAC
AACACCACCCCGCAGCATGAAGCTCTGCAGTGGTGCTACCTCCACCCCAGAGACGGGCTTATGCCCATGT
ATCTGAACATCCAGAGTCACCTTTACCACGTCCTGGAAAAAATACACAGGACCCTCAACGACCGAGACCG
CTGGTCCCGGGCCTACCGCGCGCGCAAAACCCCTAAATAAAGACAGCAAGACACTTGCTTGATCCAAATC
CAAACAGAGTCTGGTTTTTTATTTATGTTTTAAACCGCATTGGGAGGGGAGGAAGCCTTCAGGGCAGAAA
CCTGCTGGCGCAGATCCAACAGCTGCTGAGAAACGACATTAAGTTCCCGGGTCAAAGAATCCAATTGTGC
CAAAAGAGCCGTCAACTTGTCATCGCGGGCGGATGAACGGGAAGCTGCACTGCTTGCAAGCGGGCTCAGG
AAAGCAAAGTCAGTCACAATCCCGCGGGCGGTGGCTGCAGCGGCTGAAGCGGCGGCGGAGGCTGCAGTCT
CCAACGGCGTTCCAGACACGGTCTCGTAGGTCAAGGTAGTAGAGTTTGCGGGCAGGACGGGGCGACCATC
AATGCTGGAGCCCATCACATTCTGACGCACCCCGGCCCATGGGGGCATGCGCGTTGTCAAATATGAGCTC
ACAATGCTTCCATCAAACGAGTTGGTGCTCATGGCGGCGGCGGCTGCTGCAAAACAGATACAAAACTACA
TAAGACCCCCACCTTATATATTCTTTCCCACCCTTAACCACGCCCAGATCCTCTAGCAGTGATAAACGTC
TAATAGTAATCAATTACGGGGTCATTAGTTCATAGCCCATATATGGAGTTCCGCGTTACATAACTTACGG
TAAATGGCCCGCCTGGCTGACCGCCCAACGACCCCCGCCCATTGACGTCAATAATGACGTATGTTCCCAT
AGTAACGCCAATAGGGACTTTCCATTGACGTCAATGGGTGGAGTATTTACGGTAAACTGCCCACTTGGCA
GTACATCAAGTGTATCATATGCCAAGTACGCCCCCTATTGACGTCAATGACGGTAAATGGCCCGCCTGGC
ATTATGCCCAGTACATGACCTTATGGGACTTTCCTACTTGGCAGTACATCTACGTATTAGTCATCGCTAT
TACCATGGTGATGCGGTTTTGGCAGTACATCAATGGGCGTGGATAGCGGTTTGACTCACGGGGATTTCCA
AGTCTCCACCCCATTGACGTCAATGGGAGTTTGTTTTGGCACCAAAATCAACGGGACTTTCCAAAATGTC
GTAACAACTCCGCCCCATTGACGCAAATGGGCGGTAGGCGTGTACGGTGGGAGGTCTATATAAGCAGAGC
TGGTTTAGTGAACCGTCAGATCCGCTAGAGATCTGGTACCGTCGACGCGGCCGCTCGAGCCTAAGCTTGG
TACCGAGCTCGGATCCACTAGTAACGGCCGCCAGTGTGCTGGAATTCTTCACCATGGAGCAGAAGCTGAT
CTCTGAGGAGGACCTGAACGATATCGAACGTATGGGAGAGGAAGGAAGCGAGTTGCCTGTGTGTGCGAGC
TGTGGCCAGAGGATCTATGACGGCCAGTACCTCCAGGCCCTGAATGCTGACTGGCATGCAGACTGCTTCA
GGTGCTGCGAGTGTAGCGTCTCCCTTTCACACCAGTACTACGAGAAGGATGGACAGCTCTTCTGCAAGAA
GGACTACTGGGCCCGCTATGGCGAGTCTTGCCACGGGTGCTCCGAGCACATCACCAAAGGGCTGGTCATG
GTGGCTGGGGAGCTGAAGTACCACCCTGAGTGTTTCATCTGCCTCGCCTGTGGAAACTTCATTGGCGATG
GGGACACCTACACACTGGTGGAGCACTCCAAGCTGTACTGTGGCCAGTGCTACTACCAGACCGTGGTAAC
TCCAGTCATCGAACAGATCCTACCTGACTCACCCGGCTCCCACCTGCCCCACACAGTCACCCTCGTGTCT
ATCCCAGCCTCTGCCCATGGCAAACGAGGCCTGTCTGTCTCCATCGACCCCCCTCACGGCCCACCAGGAT
GTGGCACGGAGCATTCGCACACTGTCCGAGTCCAAGGAGTGGACCCAGGCTGCATGAGCCCAGATGTGAA
GAATTCCATCCACGTTGGAGACCGGATCTTGGAAATCAATGGCACGCCCATCCGGAATGTGCCGCTGGAC
GAGATCGACTTGCTGATCCAGGAGACCAGCCGCCTGCTCCAGCTGACCCTCGAGCACGACCCCCATGACT
CACTGGGCCATGGGCCCGTGTCGGATCCCAGCCCCCTGAGCTCCCCGGTGCACACTCCCAGCGGACAGGC
AGCCAGCTCTGCCCGGCAGAAACCTGTCTTGAGGAGCTGCAGTATTGACACGTCCCCGGGTACCAGCTCA
CTAGCCTCTCCAGCCTCCCAGCGCAAGGACCTGGGTCGCTCCGAATCCCTCCGAGTGGTCTGCCGACCAC
ACCGAATCTTCCGGCCATCTGATCTCATCCATGGGGAAGTGCTGGGCAAGGGCTGTTTTGGCCAGGCCAT
CAAGGTGACACACCGAGAAACAGGCGAGGTGATGGTGATGAAGGAACTTATCCGGTTTGATGAGGAGACC
CAGAGGACATTCCTCAAGGAGGTAAAGGTCATGCGCTGCCTGGAGCACCCTAACGTGCTCAAGTTCATCG
GAGTGCTCTACAAGGACAAGCGGCTAAACTTCATCACAGAGTACATCAAGGGCGGCACCCTGCGGGGCAT
CATCAAGAACATGGCCTACCTCCATTCGATGAACATCATCCACCGAGACCTCAACTCCCACAACTGTCTG
GTCCGTGAGAATAGGAACGTGGTGGTGGCCGACTTTGGGCTGGCTCGACTCATGATCGATGAAAAGAATC
AGTCTGAAGACTTACGCAGCCTTAAGAAGCCGGACCGCAAGAAGCGGTACACAGTGGTGGGCAACCCCTA
CTGGATGGCGCCAGAGATGATCAATGGTCGTAGTTATGATGAAAAGGTGGACGTGTTTTCCTTTGGAATT
GTCCTCTGTGAGATTATCGGGCGTGTGAATGCAGACCCTGACTATCTGCCCCGCACTATGGACTTTGGCC
TCAATGTAAGGGGTTTCCTGGACCGCTACTGTCCACCAAACTGTCCCCCAAGTTTCTTCCCCATCACTGT
GCGCTGCTGTGACCTGGATCCTGAAAAGAGACCCTCTTTTGTAAAGCTGGAACAATGGCTAGAAACACTT
CGCATGCACTTGTCTGGTCACCTGCCACTGGGCCCACAACTGGAACAACTGGAGCGGGGCTTCTGGGAGA
CCTACCGGCGGGGCGAGAGCTCACTGCCTGCCCACCCCGAGGTCCCTGACGCGGCCATCCGATCCACCGG
ATCTAGATAACTGATCATAATCAGCCATACCACATTTGTAGAGGTTTTACTTGCTTTAAAAAACCTCCCA
CACCTCCCCCTGAACCTGAAACATAAAATGAATGCAATTGTTGT
Features (pLannotate 1.2.2; 23 found; start..end, strand, type, name):
      5..126     +  polyA_signal   SV40 poly(A) signal: SV40 polyadenylation signal
    212..515     +  enhancer       CMV enhancer: human cytomegalovirus immediate early enhancer
    516..719     +  promoter       CMV promoter: human cytomegalovirus (CMV) immediate early promoter
    764..1480    +  CDS            EGFP: EGFP is a basic (constitutively fluorescent) green fluorescent protein published in 1996, derived from Aequorea victoria. It is reported to be a rapidly-maturing weak dimer with moderate acid sensitivity.
   1512..1596    +  CDS            large T antigen (fragment): large T antigen from SV40 (simian virus 40)
   1619..1740    +  polyA_signal   SV40 poly(A) signal: SV40 polyadenylation signal
   1883..2033    -  misc_signal    Ad5 Ψ: packaging signal for adenovirus serotype 5
   2121..2223    -  repeat_region  ITR: inverted terminal repeat of human adenovirus serotype 5 inverted
   2261..2619    +  rep_origin     f1 ori (sequence partly withheld): f1 bacteriophage origin of replication; arrow indicates direction of (+) strand synthesis
   2689..3483    -  CDS            NeoR/KanR: aminoglycoside phosphotransferase from Tn5; aph(3')-II (or nptII); confers resistance to neomycin, kanamycin, and G418 (Geneticin®)
   3515..3784    -  CDS            tnpA (fragment): TN5P_ECOLX - Also known as tnp. Experimental evidence at protein level: Swiss-Prot protein existence level 1. Mediates transposition of transposon Tn5 by a 'cut and paste' mechanism. First, the monomeric transposase binds the 19 bp inverted DNA repeats flanking the transposon. Then, dimerization of the DNA- bound transposase creates a synaptic DNA complex. After nicking of the first DNA strand, excision of the transposon proceeds through a series of intermediates. The transposase then mediates the insertion of the transposon at a new site by strand transfer. The activity of the wild- type tran
   3829..4143    +  CDS            bla(M) (fragment): β-lactamase lacking the signal sequence; bla(M); allows cytosolic expression of β-lactamase
   4315..4903    +  rep_origin     ori: high-copy-number ColE1/pMB1/pBR322/pUC origin of replication
   5089..5143    -  misc_feature   bom (fragment): basis of mobility region from pBR322
   5163..5265    +  repeat_region  ITR: inverted terminal repeat of human adenovirus serotype 5 inverted
   5575..5958    +  CDS            E4RF1_ADE02: Experimental evidence at protein level: Swiss-Prot protein existence level 1. May modulate tight-junctions functions of infected cells through interactions with PDZ proteins. E4 ORF1 has ben show for Adenovirus 9 to interact with protein involved in tight junction regulation. May play a role in mTOR activation by activating PI3- kinase, thus overriding cellular checkpoint for translation. From Human adenovirus C serotype 2 (HAdV-2) (Human adenovirus 2).
   6009..6170    +  CDS            E4RF2_ADE02 (fragment): Protein predicted: Swiss-Prot protein existence level 4. From Human adenovirus C serotype 2 (HAdV-2) (Human adenovirus 2).
   6543..7877    +  CDS            IVa2: PKG1_ADE05 - Experimental evidence at protein level: Swiss-Prot protein existence level 1. Component of the packaging machinery which encapsidates the viral DNA into preformed capsids and transcriptional activator of the viral major late promoter (MLP). Binds, along with packaging proteins 2 and 3, to the specific packaging sequence on the left end of viral genomic DNA and displays ATPase activity thereby providing the power stroke of the packaging machinery. The activity of packaging protein IVa2 is stimulated by protein 33K which acts as a terminase. May be the protein that pumps DNA into th
   7943..8362    -  CDS            IX: CAP9_ADE05 - Experimental evidence at protein level: Swiss-Prot protein existence level 1. Structural component of the virion that acts as a cement protein on the capsid exterior and forms triskelion structures consisting of three molecules that stabilize three hexon trimers at the center of each icosahedral facet and fixes the peripentonal hexons. Dispensable for assembly. During virus entry, recruits the anterograde motor kinesin-1 to the capsid docked at the nuclear pore complex thereby subjecting the docked capsid to a pulling force. The resulting tension leads to capsid disruption, disper
   8524..8827    +  enhancer       CMV enhancer: human cytomegalovirus immediate early enhancer
   8828..9031    +  promoter       CMV promoter: human cytomegalovirus (CMV) immediate early promoter
   9196..11040   +  CDS            Limk1: LIMK1_MOUSE - Also known as Limk. Experimental evidence at protein level: Swiss-Prot protein existence level 1. Serine/threonine-protein kinase that plays an essential role in the regulation of actin filament dynamics (PubMed:15056216, PubMed:16204183). Acts downstream of several Rho family GTPase signal transduction pathways (PubMed:15056216). Activated by upstream kinases including ROCK1, PAK1 and PAK4, which phosphorylate LIMK1 on a threonine residue located in its activation loop. LIMK1 subsequently phosphorylates and inactivates the actin binding/depolymerizing factors cofilin-1/CFL1, cof
  11072..11156   +  CDS            large T antigen (fragment): large T antigen from SV40 (simian virus 40)
