[The description below was written by a language model from this plasmid's Addgene catalogue record and pLannotate feature annotations shown in this document.]
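Description:
LIMK1-s is a mammalian expression plasmid built on the AdTrack CMV backbone, an adenoviral shuttle vector of the AdEasy type. It carries a mouse LIM domain kinase 1 coding sequence with a deletion of 20 amino acids from the kinase domain, which the record describes as catalytically inactive with some dominant negative activity. The Limk1 open reading frame sits downstream of a CMV enhancer/promoter and is followed by an SV40 polyadenylation signal. A second, independent CMV enhancer/promoter drives EGFP with its own SV40 poly(A), so transfected or transduced cells can be identified by green fluorescence without fusing a tag to the kinase. The catalogue entry links the insert to the Limk2 Entrez gene, but the insert name and the sequence annotation both identify it as mouse Limk1.

The plasmid replicates in E. coli from a high-copy ColE1/pUC-type origin and is selected with kanamycin through the Tn5 NeoR/KanR gene; the record also lists neomycin/G418 as a selectable marker. An f1 origin and remnants of β-lactamase and Tn5 transposase sequences are also annotated. The adenovirus serotype 5 elements include two inverted terminal repeats, the Ψ packaging signal, and segments covering IX, IVa2 and E4 ORF sequences. In this vector family, such segments serve as homology arms for recombination with an adenoviral backbone plasmid to generate replication-deficient recombinant adenovirus.

LIMK1 normally phosphorylates and inactivates cofilin family proteins downstream of Rho GTPase signalling. This construct therefore suits experiments that interfere with, or provide a kinase-dead control for, LIMK1-dependent regulation of actin dynamics. It can be used by direct transfection or, after recombination, by adenoviral delivery.
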