Addgene plasmid #245963: LIMK1-s
Purpose: Expression of inactive LIMK-1 with some dominant negative acivity and GFP from separate CMV promoter
Depositing lab: James Bamburg. Depositing organization: Colorado State University, Fort Collins.
Backbone
  Vector backbone: AdTrack CMV
  Backbone manufacturer: Gift from Bert Vogelstein in 1999
  Backbone size w/o insert (bp): 9200
  Vector type: Mammalian Expression
  Selectable markers: Neomycin (select with G418)
Growth in bacteria
  Bacterial resistance: Kanamycin, 50 μg/mL
  Growth temperature: 37°C
  Growth strain: DH5alpha
  Copy number: High Copy
Gene/Insert
  Gene/Insert name: LIM domain kinase 1
  Species: M. musculus (mouse)
  Mutation: deletion of 20 amino acids from kinase domain
  Entrez Gene: Limk2 (a.k.a. Limk-2, whe)
  Promoter: CMV for LIMK and separate CMV for eGFP
  Cloning method: Restriction Enzyme; 5′ cloning site Unspecified (unknown if destroyed)
Terms and licenses: Academic/Nonprofit Terms; Industry Terms: Not Available to Industry
How to cite: LIMK1-s was a gift from James Bamburg (Addgene plasmid # 245963 ; http://n2t.net/addgene:245963 ; RRID:Addgene_245963)
